>Addgene plasmid #147864 | pAc5.1B-HA-DmMe31B-R347A-dsRNAres_W | depositor full sequence | sequence record 290311 | Full Sequence
CTTCAAGGAATTAATTCTATATTCTAAAAACACAAATGATACTTCTAAAAAAAATCATGAATGGCATCAA
CTCTGAATCAAATCTTTGCAGATGCACCTACTTCTCATTTCCACTGTCACATCATTTTTCCAGATCTCGC
TGCCTGTTATGTGGCCCACAAACCAAGACACGTTTTATGGCCATTAAAGCTGGCTGATCGTCGCCAAACA
CCAAATACATATCAATATGTACATTCGAGAAAGAAGCGATCAAAGAAGCGTCTTCGGGCGAGTAGGAGAA
TGCGGAGGAGAAGGAGAACGAGCTGATCTAGTATCTCTCCACAATCCAATGCCAACTGACCAACTGGCCA
TATTCGGAGCAATTTGAAGCCAATTTCCATCGCCTGGCGATCGCTCCATTCTTGGCTATATGTTTTTCAC
CGTTCCCGGGGCCATTTTCAAAGACTCGTCGGTAAGATAAGATTGTGTCACTCGCTGTCTCTCTTCATTT
GTCGAAGAATGCTGAGGAATTTCGCGATGACGTCGGCGAGTATTTTGAAGAATGAGAATAATTTGTATTT
ATACGAAAATCAGTTAGTGGAATTTTCTACAAAAACATGTTATCTATAGATAATTTTGTTGCAAAATATG
TTGACTATGACAAAGATTGTATGTATATACCTTTAATGTATTCTCATTTTCTTATGTATTTATAATGGCA
ATGATGATACTGATGATATTTTAAGATGATGCCAGACCACAGGCTGATTTCTGCGTCTTTTGCCGAACGC
AGTGCATGTGCGGTTGTTGTTTTTTGGAATAGTTTCAATTTTCGGACTGTCCGCTTTGATTTCAGTTTCT
TGGCTTATTCAAAAAGCAAAGTAAAGCCAAAAAAGCGAGATGGCAATACCAAATGCGGCAAAACGGTAGT
GGAAGGAAAGGGGTGCGGGGCAGCGGAAGGAAGGGTGGGGCGGGGCGTGGCGGGGTCTGTGGCTGGGCGC
GACGTCACCGACGTTGGAGCCACTCCTTTGACCATGTGTGCGTGTGTGTATTATTCGTGTCTCGCCACTC
GCCGGTTGTTTTTTTCTTTTTATCTCGCTCTCTCTAGCGCCATCTCGTACGCATGCTCAACGCACCGCAT
GTTGCCGTGTCCTTTATGCGTCATTTTGGCTCGAAATAGGCAATTATTTAAACAAAGATTAGTCAACGAA
AACGCTAAAATAAATAAGTCTACAATATGGTTACTTATTGCCATGTGTGTGCAGCCAACGATAGCAACAA
AAGCAACAACACAGTGGCTTTCCCTCTTTCACTTTTTGTTTGCAAGCGCGTGCGAGCAAGACGGCACGAC
CGGCAAACGCAATTACGCTGACAAAGAGCAGACGAAGTTTTGGCCGAAAAACATCAAGGCGCCTGATACG
AATGCATTTGCAATAACAATTGCGATATTTAATATTGTTTATGAAGCTGTTTGACTTCAAAACACACAAA
AAAAAAAATAAAACAAATTATTTGAAAGAGAATTAGGAATCGGACAGCTTATCGTTACGGGCTAACAGCA
CACCGAGACGAAATAGCTTACCTGACGTCACAGCCTCTGGAAGAACTGCCGCCAAGCAGAGAGAGAGAGA
AAAAGAGGGAGAGCAGCTTAGACCGCATGTGCTTGTGTGTGAGGCGTCTCTCTCTTCGTCTCCTGTTTGC
GCAAACGCATAGACTGCACTGAGAAAATCGATTACCTATTTTTTATGAATGAATATTTGCACTATTACTA
TTCAAAACTATTAAGATAGCAATCACATTCAATAGCCAAATACTATACCACCTGAGCGATGCAACGAAAT
GATCAATTTGAGCAAAAATGCTGCATATTTAGGACGGCATCATTATAGAAATGCTTCTTGCTGTGTACTT
TTCTCTCGTCTGGCAGCTGTTTCGCCGTTATTGTTAAAACCGGCTTAAGTTAGGTGTGTTTTCTACGACT
AGTGATGCCCCTACTAGAAGATGTGTGTTGCACAAATGTCCCTGAATAACCAATTTGAAGTGCAGATAGC
AGTAAACGTAAGCTAATATGAATATTATTTAACTGTAATGTTTTAATATCGCTGGACATTACTAATAAAC
CCACTATAAACACATGTACATATGTATGTTTTGGCATACAATGAGTAGTTGGGGAAAAAATGTGTAAAAG
CACCGTGACCATCACAGCATAAAGATAACCAGCTGAAGTATCGAATATGAGTAACCCCCAAATTGAATCA
CATGCCGCAACTGATAGGACCCATGGAAGTACACTCTTCATGGCGATATACAAGACACACACAAGCACGA
ACACCCAGTTGCGGAGGAAATTCTCCGTAAATGAAAACCCAATCGGCGAACAATTCATACCCATATATGG
TAAAAGTTTTGAACGCGACTTGAGAGCGGAGAGCATTGCGGCTGATAAGGTTTTAGCGCTAAGCGGGCTT
TATAAAACGGGCTGCGGGACCAGTTTTCATATCACTACCGTTTGAGTTCTTGTGCTGTGTGGATACTCCT
CCCGACACAAAGCCGCTCCATCAGCCAGCAGTCGTCTAATCCAGAGACCCCGGATCGGGGTACCAACATG
GCTTACCCATACGATGTTCCAGATTACGCTATGATGACCGAGAAACTGAACTCCGGCCATACCAACCTGA
CTTCTAAAGGAATAATTAACGACCTGCAGATAGCCGGTAATACTTCAGATGACATGGGGTGGAAGTCTAA
ATTAAAATTACCACCGAAAGATAATCGGTTTAAGACGACAGACGTTACAGACACACGGGGAAACGAGTTT
GAAGAATTCTGTTTAAAGCGGGAGTTGCTGATGGGAATCTTTGAAAAAGGTTGGGAACGGCCATCACCGA
TACAAGAAGCTGCAATACCAATTGCTCTGTCGGGTAAGGACGTCCTAGCCAGAGCAAAAAATGGAACGGG
AAAAACCGGCGCGTATTGTATACCTGTCCTGGAGCAGATAGATCCTACAAAAGATTATATACAAGCCTTG
GTTATGGTTCCAACACGGGAACTGGCCTTGCAGACATCCCAAATTTGCATAGAATTAGCCAAGCACCTGG
ACATTAGAGTTATGGTTACGACAGGTGGAACAATCTTGAAAGACGATATATTGCGAATATACCAGAAGGT
CCAGCTAATCATCGCAACACCAGGCCGGATTTTGGACCTTATGGACAAAAAGGTAGCAGACATGAGTCAC
TGTCGAATTCTGGTATTAGACGAAGCAGACAAATTGCTATCACTAGACTTCCAGGGAATGTTAGACCACG
TCATCTTAAAACTACCCAAAGACCCTCAAATACTATTGTTCTCGGCCACCTTCCCGTTAACTGTAAAAAA
TTTCATGGAGAAGCATTTACGCGAGCCTTACGAGATCAACCTGATGGAGGAGCTAACACTGAAGGGTGTC
ACTCAGTACTATGCATTCGTACAGGAGCGCCAGAAAGTACACTGCTTGAATACGCTCTTTTCGAAGCTGC
AGATCAATCAGTCTATCATATTCTGCAATTCCACGCAACGTGTCGAGCTATTGGCCAAAAAGATCACAGA
GCTTGGATATTGCTGTTACTATATACACGCTAAGATGGCCCAGGCACACAGAAATCGAGTATTCCACGAT
TTCCGCCAAGGACTCTGTGCCAATCTGGTGTGCTCCGACCTGTTCACCCGTGGTATCGACGTGCAGGCCG
TGAATGTAGTGATCAATTTCGATTTCCCACGAATGGCAGAGACATACTTGCATCGAATTGGTCGCTCAGG
ACGTTTCGGTCATTTGGGTATTGCTATTAATCTGATAACCTACGAGGATCGGTTTGATCTGCATCGGATT
GAAAAAGAACTTGGAACCGAAATAAAGCCTATTCCGAAGGTCATAGACCCCGCCCTTTATGTCGCAAACG
TTGGCGCATCCGTTGGCGATACTTGCAACAACAGTGATCTGAATAATTCTGCGAACGAGGAGGGCAACGT
TAGCAAATAAGCGGCCGCTCGAGTCTAGAGGGCCCGCGGTTCGAAGGTAAGCCTATCCCTAACCCTCTCC
TCGGTCTCGATTCTACGCGTACCGGTCATCATCACCATCACCATTGAGTTTAAACCCGCTGATCAGCCTC
GACTGTGCCTTCTAAGGCCTGAGCTCGCTGATCAGCCTCGATCGAGGATCCAGACATGATAAGATACATT
GATGAGTTTGGACAAACCACAACTAGAATGCAGTGAAAAAAATGCTTTATTTGTGAAATTTGTGATGCTA
TTGCTTTATTTGTAACCATTATAAGCTGCAATAAACAAGTTAACAACAACAATTGCATTCATTTTATGTT
TCAGGTTCAGGGGGAGGTGTGGGAGGTTTTTTAAAGCAAGTAAAACCTCTACAAATGTGGTATGGCTGAT
TATGATCAGTCGACCGATGCCCTTGAGAGCCTTCAACCCAGTCAGCTCCTTCCGGTGGGCGCGGGGCATG
ACTATCGTCGCCGCACTTATGACTGTCTTCTTTATCATGCAACTCGTAGGACAGGTGCCGGCAGCGCTCT
GGGTCATTTTCGGCGAGGACCGCTTTCGCTGGAGCGCGACGATGATCGGCCTGTCGCTTGCGGTATTCGG
AATCTTGCACGCCCTCGCTCAAGCCTTCGTCACTGGTCCCGCCACCAAACGTTTCGGCGAGAAGCAGGCC
ATTATCGCCGGCATGGCGGCCGACGCGCTGGGCTACGTCTTGCTGGCGTTCGCGACGCGAGGCTGGATGG
CCTTCCCCATTATGATTCTTCTCGCTTCCGGCGGCATCGGGATGCCCGCGTTGCAGGCCATGCTGTCCAG
GCAGGTAGATGACGACCATCAGGGACAGCTTCAAGGATCGCTCGCGGCTCTTACCAGCCAGCAAAAGGCC
AGGAACCGTAAAAAGGCCGCGTTGCTGGCGTTTTTCCATAGGCTCCGCCCCCCTGACGAGCATCACAAAA
ATCGACGCTCAAGTCAGAGGTGGCGAAACCCGACAGGACTATAAAGATACCAGGCGTTTCCCCCTGGAAG
CTCCCTCGTGCGCTCTCCTGTTCCGACCCTGCCGCTTACCGGATACCTGTCCGCCTTTCTCCCTTCGGGA
AGCGTGGCGCTTTCTCAATGCTCACGCTGTAGGTATCTCAGTTCGGTGTAGGTCGTTCGCTCCAAGCTGG
GCTGTGTGCACGAACCCCCCGTTCAGCCCGACCGCTGCGCCTTATCCGGTAACTATCGTCTTGAGTCCAA
CCCGGTAAGACACGACTTATCGCCACTGGCAGCAGCCACTGGTAACAGGATTAGCAGAGCGAGGTATGTA
GGCGGTGCTACAGAGTTCTTGAAGTGGTGGCCTAACTACGGCTACACTAGAAGGACAGTATTTGGTATCT
GCGCTCTGCTGAAGCCAGTTACCTTCGGAAAAAGAGTTGGTAGCTCTTGATCCGGCAAACAAACCACCGC
TGGTAGCGGTGGTTTTTTTGTTTGCAAGCAGCAGATTACGCGCAGAAAAAAAGGATCTCAAGAAGATCCT
TTGATCTTTTCTACGGGGTCTGACGCTCAGTGGAACGAAAACTCACGTTAAGGGATTTTGGTCATGAGAT
TATCAAAAAGGATCTTCACCTAGATCCTTTTAAATTAAAAATGAAGTTTTAAATCAATCTAAAGTATATA
TGAGTAAACTTGGTCTGACAGTTACCAATGCTTAATCAGTGAGGCACCTATCTCAGCGATCTGTCTATTT
CGTTCATCCATAGTTGCCTGACTCCCCGTCGTGTAGATAACTACGATACGGGAGGGCTTACCATCTGGCC
CCAGTGCTGCAATGATACCGCGAGACCCACGCTCACCGGCTCCAGATTTATCAGCAATAAACCAGCCAGC
CGGAAGGGCCGAGCGCAGAAGTGGTCCTGCAACTTTATCCGCCTCCATCCAGTCTATTAATTGTTGCCGG
GAAGCTAGAGTAAGTAGTTCGCCAGTTAATAGTTTGCGCAACGTTGTTGCCATTGCTGCAGGCATCGTGG
TGTCACGCTCGTCGTTTGGTATGGCTTCATTCAGCTCCGGTTCCCAACGATCAAGGCGAGTTACATGATC
CCCCATGTTGTGCAAAAAAGCGGTTAGCTCCTTCGGTCCTCCGATCGTTGTCAGAAGTAAGTTGGCCGCA
GTGTTATCACTCATGGTTATGGCAGCACTGCATAATTCTCTTACTGTCATGCCATCCGTAAGATGCTTTT
CTGTGACTGGTGAGTACTCAACCAAGTCATTCTGAGAATAGTGTATGCGGCGACCGAGTTGCTCTTGCCC
GGCGTCAACACGGGATAATACCGCGCCACATAGCAGAACTTTAAAAGTGCTCATCATTGGAAAACGTTCT
TCGGGGCGAAAACTCTCAAGGATCTTACCGCTGTTGAGATCCAGTTCGATGTAACCCACTCGTGCACCCA
ACTGATCTTCAGCATCTTTTACTTTCACCAGCGTTTCTGGGTGAGCAAAAACAGGAAGGCAAAATGCCGC
AAAAAAGGGAATAAGGGCGACACGGAAATGTTGAATACTCATACTCTTCCTTTTTCAATATTATTGAAGC
ATTTATCAGGGTTATTGTCTCATGAGCGGATACATATTTGAATGTATTTAGAAAAATAAACAAATAGGGG
TTCCGCGCACATTTCCCCGAAAAGTGCCACCTGACGTCTAAGAAACCATTATTATCATGACATTAACCTA
TAAAAATAGGCGTATCACGAGGCCCTTTCGT
Features (pLannotate 1.2.2; 10 found; start..end, strand, type, name):
     56..2568    +  promoter       Ac5 promoter: Drosophila melanogaster actin 5C promoter
   2594..2620    +  CDS            3xHA (fragment): three tandem HA epitope tags
   2621..3997    +  CDS            me31B: DDX6_DROME - Experimental evidence at protein level: Swiss-Prot protein existence level 1. ATP-dependent RNA helicase which is a core component of a variety of ribonucleoprotein complexes (RNPs) that play critical roles in translational repression and mRNA decapping during embryogenesis, oogenesis, neurogenesis and neurotransmission (PubMed:11546740, PubMed:16256742, PubMed:17178403, PubMed:18590813, PubMed:21267420, PubMed:21447556, PubMed:28875934, PubMed:28388438, PubMed:17982591, PubMed:31114929). Recruits core components and translational repressors to some RNP complexes, and mediates RNP
   4036..4077    +  CDS            V5 tag: epitope tag from simian virus 5
   4177..4311    -  polyA_signal   SV40 poly(A) signal: SV40 polyadenylation signal
   4334..4418    -  CDS            large T antigen (fragment): large T antigen from SV40 (simian virus 40)
   4419..4889    +  CDS            TcR (fragment): tetracycline efflux protein; tet; confers resistance to tetracycline
   4933..5521    -  rep_origin     ori: high-copy-number ColE1/pMB1/pBR322/pUC origin of replication
   5692..6552    -  CDS            AmpR: β-lactamase; bla; confers resistance to ampicillin, carbenicillin, and related antibiotics
   6553..6657    -  promoter       AmpR promoter: bla
