[The description below was written by a language model from this plasmid's Addgene catalogue record and pLannotate feature annotations shown in this document.]
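Description:
pAc5.1B-HA-DmMe31B-R347A-dsRNAres_W is a 6,751 nt insect expression plasmid for producing an HA-tagged mutant of the Drosophila melanogaster DEAD-box RNA helicase Me31B, the fly orthologue of DDX6. The catalogue lists the backbone as unknown, although the name and the annotated parts point to a pAc5.1-type vector. It is maintained in E. coli through a ColE1/pUC-family origin and selected with ampicillin via the β-lactamase gene and its bla promoter. The record calls it low copy even though the origin is annotated as a high-copy type. Short fragments annotated as a tetracycline resistance gene and SV40 large T antigen appear to be non-functional backbone remnants.

Expression is driven by the strong, constitutive actin 5C promoter. It is followed by a short HA epitope sequence, annotated as a fragment of a 3xHA tag and sized for a single copy, placed directly upstream of the me31B coding sequence. An SV40 polyadenylation signal lies downstream. A V5 tag from the vector also follows the insert, but the record does not show whether it is translated in frame or cut off by a stop codon.

The name indicates an R347A substitution and a dsRNA-resistant version of the coding sequence. The mutation field mentions only one silent change, A1101G, relative to the reference transcript. A dsRNA-resistant design typically allows the tagged mutant to be expressed in cultured fly cells while the endogenous protein is depleted by RNAi, as in complementation assays. The associated work concerns the DDX6–CNOT1 interaction and miRNA-mediated silencing. The sequence is depositor-supplied and may be theoretical.
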