Addgene plasmid #147864: pAc5.1B-HA-DmMe31B-R347A-dsRNAres_W
Purpose: Insect Expression of DmMe31B-R347A-dsRNAres
Depositing lab: Elisa Izaurralde. Depositing organization: Max Planck Institute for Developmental Biology. Publication: A DDX6-CNOT1 complex and W-binding pockets in CNOT9 reveal direct links between miRNA target recognition and silencing. Chen Y, Boland A, Kuzuoglu-Ozturk D, Bawankar P, Loh B, Chang CT, Weichenrieder O, Izaurralde E. Mol Cell. 2014 Jun 5;54(5):737-50. doi: 10.1016/j.molcel.2014.03.034. Epub 2014 Apr 24. PubMed 24768540.
Backbone
  Vector backbone: Unknown
  Vector type: Insect Expression
Growth in bacteria
  Bacterial resistance: Ampicillin, 100 μg/mL
  Growth temperature: 37°C
  Growth strain: DH5alpha
  Copy number: Low Copy
Gene/Insert
  Gene/Insert name: DmMe31B-R347A-dsRNAres
  Species: D. melanogaster (fly)
  Mutation: one silent mutation A1101G compared to the sequence given by NM_078809.3.
  Entrez Gene: me31B (a.k.a. Dmel_CG4916, CG4916, DDX6, Dhh1p/Me31b, DmRH3, Dmel\CG4916, ME31B, Mat31B, Me31B, Me31b, l(2)k06607, me31b)
  Cloning method: Unknown
Terms and licenses: Academic/Nonprofit Terms; Industry Terms: Not Available to Industry
Depositor comments: Plasmids from this collection were made available to the research community and donated after the lab closed. Please note that the sequence provided by the depositing laboratory may be theoretical/predicted or based on Sanger sequencing results. There may be discrepancies between sequencing results obtained by Addgene and the depositor sequence. If an Addgene verified sequence is not available, please contact before placing your order to request that our lab fully sequence the plasmid.
How to cite: pAc5.1B-HA-DmMe31B-R347A-dsRNAres_W was a gift from Elisa Izaurralde (Addgene plasmid # 147864 ; http://n2t.net/addgene:147864 ; RRID:Addgene_147864)
